>Addgene plasmid #99708 | pK RagA-RagC(K84T) | addgene full sequence | sequence record 194524 | Addgene NGS Result
TAATACGACTCACTATAGGGGAATTGTGAGCGGATAACAATTCCCCTCTAGAAATAATTTTGTTTAACTT
TAAGAAGGAGATATACCATGGGCAGCAGCCATCACCATCACCATCACCATCACCATCATAGCCGCCGCCG
TCGCCGCCGTCGCCCGCGGATGTCGGACTCAGAAGTCAATCAAGAAGCTAAGCCAGAGGTCAAGCCAGAA
GTCAAGCCTGAGACTCACATCAATTTAAAGGTGTCCGATGGATCTTCAGAGATCTTCTTCAAGATCAAAA
AGACCACTCCTTTAAGAAGGCTGATGGAAGCGTTCGCTAAAAGACAGGGTAAGGAAATGGACTCCTTAAG
ATTCTTGTACGACGGTATTAGAATTCAAGCTGATCAGACCCCTGAAGATTTGGACATGGAGGATAACGAT
ATTATTGAGGCTCACAGAGAACAGATTGGTCCGCGGGGTGGTGGCGACCATCCTCCAAAATCGGATCTGG
AAGTTCTGTTCCAGGGGCCCGGATCCATGCCGAACACCGCTATGAAAAAAAAAGTGCTGCTGATGGGTAA
ATCGGGCTCGGGTAAAACCTCAATGCGTAGTATTATCTTTGCGAACTATATTGCGCGTGATACCCGTCGC
CTGGGTGCAACGATCGACGTGGAACATAGCCACGTTCGCTTTCTGGGTAACCTGGTGCTGAATCTGTGGG
ATTGCGGCGGTCAGGACACCTTTATGGAAAATTATTTCACGTCGCAACGTGATAACATTTTTCGCAATGT
CGAAGTGCTGATCTACGTTTTCGATGTCGAATCCCGTGAACTGGAAAAAGACATGCATTATTACCAGTCC
TGCCTGGAAGCAATTCTGCAAAACTCACCGGATGCTAAAATCTTTTGTCTGGTCCACAAAATGGACCTGG
TGCAGGAAGATCAACGTGACCTGATTTTCAAAGAACGCGAAGAAGATCTGCGTCGCCTGTCGCGTCCGCT
GGAATGCGCGTGTTTTCGCACCAGCATCTGGGACGAAACGCTGTATAAAGCCTGGAGCTCTATTGTTTAC
CAGCTGATCCCGAATGTCCAGCAACTGGAAATGAACCTGCGTAATTTCGCACAGATTATCGAAGCTGATG
AAGTGCTGCTGTTTGAACGCGCAACCTTCCTGGTTATTTCCCATTATCAGTGCAAAGAACAACGTGATGT
GCACCGCTTCGAAAAAATCTCAAACATCATCAAACAGTTCAAACTGAGTTGTTCCAAACTGGCGGCCTCA
TTTCAGTCGATGGAAGTCCGCAACTCTAATTTTGCAGCTTTCATTGATATCTTCACCAGTAATACGTACG
TTATGGTGGTTATGAGCGACCCGTCTATTCCGAGTGCGGCCACCCTGATTAACATCCGTAATGCCCGCAA
ACATTTTGAAAAACTGGAACGTGTTGATGGCCCGAAACACAGCCTGCTGATGCGCTGAGCGGCCGCATAA
TGCTTAAGTCGAACAGAAAGTAATCGTATTGTACACGGCCGCATAATCGAAATTAATACGACTCACTATA
GGGGAATTGTGAGCGGATAACAATTCCCCATCTTAGTATATTAGTTAAGTATAAGAAGGAGATATACATA
TGTCACTGCAATACGGTGCTGAAGAAACGCCGCTGGCTGGTAGTTATGGTGCTGCTGATTCATTCCCGAA
AGATTTTGGTTATGGCGTTGAAGAAGAAGAAGAAGAAGCGGCGGCGGCGGGCGGCGGCGTGGGTGCAGGT
GCCGGTGGCGGTTGTGGCCCGGGCGGTGCCGATAGCTCTAAACCGCGTATTCTGCTGATGGGCCTGCGTC
GCAGTGGTAAAAGTTCCATCCAGAAAGTGGTTTTTCACACCATGTCGCCGAACGAAACCCTGTTCCTGGA
AAGCACGAACAAAATCTACAAAGATGACATCAGCAACTCATCGTTTGTGAATTTCCAGATTTGGGATTTT
CCGGGTCAAATGGATTTCTTTGACCCGACCTTTGACTACGAAATGATCTTCCGTGGCACGGGTGCGCTGA
TTTATGTTATCGATGCCCAAGATGACTACATGGAAGCACTGACCCGCCTGCATATTACGGTGTCAAAAGC
GTATAAAGTTAACCCGGATATGAACTTCGAAGTTTTCATCCATAAAGTGGATGGCCTGTCGGATGACCAC
AAAATTGAAACCCAGCGTGATATCCATCAACGCGCAAACGATGACCTGGCAGACGCTGGTCTGGAAAAAC
TGCACCTGAGTTTTTATCTGACCAGCATTTACGATCATTCAATCTTTGAAGCGTTCAGCAAAGTCGTGCA
GAAACTGATTCCGCAACTGCCGACGCTGGAAAACCTGCTGAACATCTTCATCAGTAACTCCGGCATCGAA
AAAGCCTTTCTGTTCGATGTTGTCTCTAAAATCTACATCGCAACCGATAGCTCTCCGGTGGACATGCAGA
GTTACGAACTGTGCTGTGATATGATTGACGTGGTTATCGATGTTTCCTGCATTTATGGTCTGAAAGAAGA
TGGCTCAGGTTCGGCTTACGACAAAGAATCAATGGCGATTATCAAACTGAACAATACCACGGTCCTGTAT
CTGAAAGAAGTGACCAAATTTCTGGCTCTGGTGTGCATTCTGCGTGAAGAATCTTTCGAACGCAAAGGCC
TGATCGATTACAACTTCCATTGTTTCCGTAAAGCCATCCACGAAGTTTTTGAAGTCGGCGTGACGAGCCA
TCGCTCTTGCGGTCACCAAACGAGCGCAAGCAGCCTGAAAGCCCTGACCCACAATGGCACCCCGCGTAAT
GCAATCTGACTCGAGCACCACCACCACCACCACTGAGATCCGGCTGCTAACAAAGCCCGAAAGGAAGCTG
AGTTGGCTGCTGCCACCGCTGAGCAATAACTAGCATAACCCCTTGGGGCCTCTAAACGGGTCTTGAGGGG
TTTTTTGCTGAAAGGAGGAACTATATCCGGATTGGCGAATGGG
[124 nt withheld, positions 2984-3107]
C
[91 nt withheld, positions 3109-3199]
A
[49 nt withheld, positions 3201-3249]
CCTTTGACGTTGGAGTCCACGTTCTTT
[37 nt withheld, positions 3277-3313]
ACCCTATCTCGGTCTATTCTTTTGATTTATAAGGGATTTTGCCGATTTCGGCCTATTGGTTAAAAAATGA
GCTGATTTAACAAAAATTTAACGCGAATTTTAACAAAATATTAACGCTTACAATTTAGGTGGCACTTTTC
GGGGAAATGTGCGCGGAACCCCTATTTGTTTATTTTTCTAAATACATTCAAATATGTATCCGCTCATGAA
TTAATTCTTAGAAAAACTCATCGAGCATCAAATGAAACTGCAATTTATTCATATCAGGATTATCAATACC
ATATTTTTGAAAAAGCCGTTTCTGTAATGAAGGAGAAAACTCACCGAGGCAGTTCCATAGGATGGCAAGA
TCCTGGTATCGGTCTGCGATTCCGACTCGTCCAACATCAATACAACCTATTAATTTCCCCTCGTCAAAAA
TAAGGTTATCAAGTGAGAAATCACCATGAGTGACGACTGAATCCGGTGAGAATGGCAAAAGTTTATGCAT
TTCTTTCCAGACTTGTTCAACAGGCCAGCCATTACGCTCGTCATCAAAATCACTCGCATCAACCAAACCG
TTATTCATTCGTGATTGCGCCTGAGCGAGACGAAATACGCGATCGCTGTTAAAAGGACAATTACAAACAG
GAATCGAATGCAACCGGCGCAGGAACACTGCCAGCGCATCAACAATATTTTCACCTGAATCAGGATATTC
TTCTAATACCTGGAATGCTGTTTTCCCGGGGATCGCAGTGGTGAGTAACCATGCATCATCAGGAGTACGG
ATAAAATGCTTGATGGTCGGAAGAGGCATAAATTCCGTCAGCCAGTTTAGTCTGACCATCTCATCTGTAA
CATCATTGGCAACGCTACCTTTGCCATGTTTCAGAAACAACTCTGGCGCATCGGGCTTCCCATACAATCG
ATAGATTGTCGCACCTGATTGCCCGACATTATCGCGAGCCCATTTATACCCATATAAATCAGCATCCATG
TTGGAATTTAATCGCGGCCTAGAGCAAGACGTTTCCCGTTGAATATGGCTCATAACACCCCTTGTATTAC
TGTTTATGTAAGCAGACAGTTTTATTGTTCATGACCAAAATCCCTTAACGTGAGTTTTCGTTCCACTGAG
CGTCAGACCCCGTAGAAAAGATCAAAGAATCTTCTTGAGATCCTTTTTTTCTGCGCGTAATCTGCTGCTT
GCAAACAAAAAAACCACCGCTACCAGCGGTGGTTTGTTTGCCGGATCAAGAGCTACCAACTCTTTTTCCG
AAGGTAACTGGCTTCAGCAGAGCGCAGATACCAAATACTGTCCTTCTAGTGTAGCCGTAGTTAGGCCACC
ACTTCAAGAACTCTGTAGCACCGCCTACATACCTCGCTCTGCTAATCCTGTTACCAGTGGCTGCTGCCAG
TGGCGATAAGTCGTGTCTTACCGGGTTGGACTCAAGACGATAGTTACCGGATAAGGCGCAGCGGTCGGGC
TGAACGGGGGGTTCGTGCACACAGCCCAGCTTGGAGCGAACGACCTACACCGAACTGAGATACCTACAGC
GTGAGCTATGAGAAAGCGCCACGCTTCCCGAAGGGAGAAAGGCGGACAGGTATCCGGTAAGCGGCAGGGT
CGGAACAGGAGAGCGCACGAGGGAGCTTCCAGGGGGAAACGCCTGGTATCTTTATAGTCCTGTCGGGTTT
CGCCACCTCTGACTTGAGCGTCGATTTTTGTGATGCTCGTCAGGGGGGCGGAGCCTATGGAAAAACGCCA
GCAACGCGGCCTTTTTACGGTTCCTGGCCTTTTGCTGGCCTTTTGCTCACATGTTCTTTCCTGCGTTATC
CCCTGATTCTGTGGATAACCGTATTACCGCCTTTGAGTGAGCTGATACCGCTCGCCGCAGCCGAACGACC
GAGCGCAGCGAGTCAGTGAGCGAGGAAGCGGAAGAGCGCCTGATGCGGTATTTTCTCCTTACGCATCTGT
GCGGTATTTCACACCGCAATGGTGCACTCTCAGTACAATCTGCTCTGATGCCGCATAGTTAAGCCAGTAT
ACACTCCGCTATCGCTACGTGACTGGGTCATGGCTGCGCCCCGACACCCGCCAACACCCGCTGACGCGCC
CTGACGGGCTTGTCTGCTCCCGGCATCCGCTTACAGACAAGCTGTGACCGTCTCCGGGAGCTGCATGTGT
CAGAGGTTTTCACCGTCATCACCGAAACGCGCGAGGCAGCTGCGGTAAAGCTCATCAGCGTGGTCGTGAA
GCGATTCACAGATGTCTGCCTGTTCATCCGCGTCCAGCTCGTTGAGTTTCTCCAGAAGCGTTAATGTCTG
GCTTCTGATAAAGCGGGCCATGTTAAGGGCGGTTTTTTCCTGTTTGGTCACTGATGCCTCCGTGTAAGGG
GGATTTCTGTTCATGGGGGTAATGATACCGATGAAACGAGAGAGGATGCTCACGATACGGGTTACTGATG
ATGAACATGCCCGGTTACTGGAACGTTGTGAGGGTAAACAACTGGCGGTATGGATGCGGCGGGACCAGAG
AAAAATCACTCAGGGTCAATGCCAGCGCTTCGTTAATACAGATGTAGGTGTTCCACAGGGTAGCCAGCAG
CATCCTGCGATGCAGATCCGGAACATAATGGTGCAGGGCGCTGACTTCCGCGTTTCCAGACTTTACGAAA
CACGGAAACCGAAGACCATTCATGTTGTTGCTCAGGTCGCAGACGTTTTGCAGCAGCAGTCGCTTCACGT
TCGCTCGCGTATCGGTGATTCATTCTGCTAACCAGTAAGGCAACCCCGCCAGCCTAGCCGGGTCCTCAAC
GACAGGAGCACGATCATGCGCACCCGTGGGGCCGCCATGCCGGCGATAATGGCCTGCTTCTCGCCGAAAC
GTTTGGTGGCGGGACCAGTGACGAAGGCTTGAGCGAGGGCGTGCAAGATTCCGAATACCGCAAGCGACAG
GCCGATCATCGTCGCGCTCCAGCGAAAGCGGTCCTCGCCGAAAATGACCCAGAGCGCTGCCGGCACCTGT
CCTACGAGTTGCATGATAAAGAAGACAGTCATAAGTGCGGCGACGATAGTCATGCCCCGCGCCCACCGGA
AGGAGCTGACTGGGTTGAAGGCTCTCAAGGGCATCGGTCGAGATCCCGGTGCCTAATGAGTGAGCTAACT
TACATTAATTGCGTTGCGCTCACTGCCCGCTTTCCAGTCGGGAAACCTGTCGTGCCAGCTGCATTAATGA
ATCGGCCAACGCGCGGGGAGAGGCGGTTTGCGTATTGGGCGCCAGGGTGGTTTTTCTTTTCACCAGTGAG
ACGGGCAACAGCTGATTGCCCTTCACCGCCTGGCCCTGAGAGAGTTGCAGCAAGCGGTCCACGCTGGTTT
GCCCCAGCAGGCGAAAATCCTGTTTGATGGTGGTTAACGGCGGGATATAACATGAGCTGTCTTCGGTATC
GTCGTATCCCACTACCGAGATATCCGCACCAACGCGCAGCCCGGACTCGGTAATGGCGCGCATTGCGCCC
AGCGCCATCTGATCGTTGGCAACCAGCATCGCAGTGGGAACGATGCCCTCATTCAGCATTTGCATGGTTT
GTTGAAAACCGGACATGGCACTCCAGTCGCCTTCCCGTTCCGCTATCGGCTGAATTTGATTGCGAGTGAG
ATATTTATGCCAGCCAGCCAGACGCAGACGCGCCGAGACAGAACTTAATGGGCCCGCTAACAGCGCGATT
TGCTGGTGACCCAATGCGACCAGATGCTCCACGCCCAGTCGCGTACCGTCTTCATGGGAGAAAATAATAC
TGTTGATGGGTGTCTGGTCAGAGACATCAAGAAATAACGCCGGAACATTAGTGCAGGCAGCTTCCACAGC
AATGGCATCCTGGTCATCCAGCGGATAGTTAATGATCAGCCCACTGACGCGTTGCGCGAGAAGATTGTGC
ACCGCCGCTTTACAGGCTTCGACGCCGCTTCGTTCTACCATCGACACCACCACGCTGGCACCCAGTTGAT
CGGCGCGAGATTTAATCGCCGCGACAATTTGCGACGGCGCGTGCAGGGCCAGACTGGAGGTGGCAACGCC
AATCAGCAACGACTGTTTGCCCGCCAGTTGTTGTGCCACGCGGTTGGGAATGTAATTCAGCTCCGCCATC
GCCGCTTCCACTTTTTCCCGCGTTTTCGCAGAAACGTGGCTGGCCTGGTTCACCACGCGGGAAACGGTCT
GATAAGAGACACCGGCATACTCTGCGACATCGTATAACGTTACTGGTTTCACATTCACCACCCTGAATTG
ACTCTCTTCCGGGCGCTATCATGCCATACCGCGAAAGGTTTTGCGCCATTCGATGGTGTCCGGGATCTCG
ACGCTCTCCCTTATGCGACTCCTGCATTAGGAAGCAGCCCAGTAGTAGGTTGAGGCCGTTGAGCACCGCC
GCCGCAAGGAATGGTGCATGCAAGGAGATGGCGCCCAACAGTCCCCCGGCCACGGGGCCTGCCACCATAC
CCACGCCGAAACAAGCGCTCATGAGCCCGAAGTGGCGAGCCCGATCTTCCCCATCGGTGATGTCGGCGAT
ATAGGCGCCAGCAACCGCACCTGTGGCGCCGGTGATGCCGGCCACGATGCGTCCGGCGTAGAGGATCGAG
ATCTCGATCCCGCGAAAT
Features (pLannotate 1.2.2; 25 found; start..end, strand, type, name):
      1..19      +  promoter       T7 promoter: promoter for bacteriophage T7 RNA polymerase
     20..44      +  protein_bind   lac operator: The lac repressor binds to the lac operator to inhibit transcription in E. coli. This inhibition can be relieved by adding lactose or isopropyl-β-D-thiogalactopyranoside (IPTG). lac repressor encoded by lacI
     59..81      +  RBS            RBS: efficient ribosome binding site from bacteriophage T7 gene 10 (Olins and Rangwala, 1989)
    103..126     +  CDS            8xHis: 8xHis affinity tag
    160..450     +  CDS            SUMO: cleavable ubiquitin-like protein tag; S. cerevisiae SMT3 (truncated)
    457..481     +  CDS            GST (fragment): glutathione S-transferase from Schistosoma japonicum
    517..1455    +  CDS            RRAGA: RRAGA_HUMAN - Experimental evidence at protein level: Swiss-Prot protein existence level 1. (Microbial infection) May alternatively act as a cellular target for adenovirus E3-14.7K, an inhibitor of TNF-alpha functions, thereby affecting cell death. From Homo sapiens (Human).
   1524..1542    +  promoter       T7 promoter: promoter for bacteriophage T7 RNA polymerase
   1543..1567    +  protein_bind   lac operator: The lac repressor binds to the lac operator to inhibit transcription in E. coli. This inhibition can be relieved by adding lactose or isopropyl-β-D-thiogalactopyranoside (IPTG). lac repressor encoded by lacI
   1610..2806    +  CDS            RRAGC: RRAGC_HUMAN - Experimental evidence at protein level: Swiss-Prot protein existence level 1. Guanine nucleotide-binding protein that plays a crucial role in the cellular response to amino acid availability through regulation of the mTORC1 signaling cascade (PubMed:20381137, PubMed:27234373, PubMed:24095279). Forms heterodimeric Rag complexes with RRAGA or RRAGB and cycles between an inactive GTP-bound and an active GDP-bound form (PubMed:24095279). In its active form participates in the relocalization of mTORC1 to the lysosomes and its subsequent activation by the GTPase RHEB (PubMed:20381137,
   2816..2833    +  CDS            9xHis (fragment): 9xHis affinity tag
   2843..2892    +  CDS            SET1 (fragment): solubility-enhancement tag derived from T7 phage gene 10B
   2900..2947    +  terminator     T7 terminator: transcription terminator for bacteriophage T7 RNA polymerase
   2984..3412    +  rep_origin     f1 ori (sequence partly withheld): f1 bacteriophage origin of replication; arrow indicates direction of (+) strand synthesis
   3465..3522    +  promoter       AmpR promoter (fragment): bla
   3531..4346    -  CDS            KanR: aminoglycoside phosphotransferase; aph(3')-Ia; confers resistance to kanamycin in bacteria or G418 (Geneticin®) in eukaryotes
   4468..5056    +  rep_origin     ori: high-copy-number ColE1/pMB1/pBR322/pUC origin of replication
   5242..5381    -  misc_feature   bom: basis of mobility region from pBR322
   5483..5674    -  CDS            rop: Rop protein, which maintains plasmids at low copy number; rop
   5691..6071    +  CDS            YPB1_ECOLX: Protein predicted: Swiss-Prot protein existence level 4. From Escherichia coli.
   6143..6434    -  CDS            TcR (fragment): tetracycline efflux protein; tet; confers resistance to tetracycline
   6449..6470    -  protein_bind   CAP binding site: CAP binding activates transcription in the presence of cAMP. E. coli catabolite activator protein
   6483..7565    -  CDS            lacI: lac repressor; lacI; The lac repressor binds to the lac operator to inhibit transcription in E. coli. This inhibition can be relieved by adding lactose or isopropyl-β-D-thiogalactopyranoside (IPTG).
   7566..7643    -  promoter       lacI promoter: lacI
   7651..7930    -  CDS            TcR (fragment): tetracycline efflux protein; tet; confers resistance to tetracycline
