[The description below was written by a language model from this plasmid's Addgene catalogue record and pLannotate feature annotations shown in this document.]
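Description:
pK RagA-RagC(K84T) is a bacterial co-expression plasmid that produces the two subunits of the human Rag GTPase heterodimer, RagA (RRAGA) and a K84T point mutant of RagC (RRAGC), from a single vector. The catalogue lists the backbone as pCOLADuet, a Duet-type vector with two T7 expression units. However, the annotated sequence shows a ColE1/pMB1-type origin with bom and rop elements, an f1 origin and tetracycline-resistance gene fragments. These are more typical of a pBR322-derived pET-style backbone than of a ColA replicon, so the listed backbone and the sequenced record do not obviously match. Selection is by kanamycin through an aminoglycoside phosphotransferase gene. A lacI gene with its own promoter supplies the repressor.

Each open reading frame has its own T7 promoter and lac operator, so expression requires a host supplying T7 RNA polymerase and is induced with IPTG. A single T7 terminator lies downstream of the second cassette. The first unit uses the T7 gene 10 ribosome binding site and encodes RagA fused at its N terminus to an 8xHis tag and a truncated yeast SMT3 SUMO tag. The catalogue also records a poly-arginine tag, which the feature table does not annotate. The SUMO module is a cleavable tag, and together with the His tag it supports affinity purification. The catalogue lists no tag on RagC(K84T). The short His and solubility-tag fragments annotated downstream of its coding sequence may be vector remnants, and the record does not show whether they are translated. The construct is intended for recombinant production of the Rag heterodimer carrying the RagC mutation. The associated publication concerns crosstalk between the Rag subunits in mTORC1 amino acid sensing, but the record does not state the functional effect of K84T.
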