Addgene plasmid #99708: pK RagA-RagC(K84T)
Purpose: Bacterial expression of RagA-RagC(K84T)
Depositing lab: David Sabatini & Kuang Shen. Depositing organization: Whitehead Institute for Biomedical Research. Publication: Intersubunit Crosstalk in the Rag GTPase Heterodimer Enables mTORC1 to Respond Rapidly to Amino Acid Availability. Shen K, Choe A, Sabatini DM. Mol Cell. 2017 Oct 17. pii: S1097-2765(17)30704-9. doi: 10.1016/j.molcel.2017.09.026. PubMed 29056322.
Backbone
  Vector backbone: pCOLADuet
  Vector type: Bacterial Expression
Growth in bacteria
  Bacterial resistance: Kanamycin, 50 μg/mL
  Growth temperature: 37°C
  Growth strain: DH5alpha
  Copy number: Unknown
Gene/Insert 1
  Gene/Insert name: RagA
  Species: H. sapiens (human)
  Entrez Gene: RRAGA (a.k.a. FIP-1, FIP1, RAGA)
  Promoter: T7
  Tag / fusion protein: His tag (N terminal on backbone); Poly Arg (N terminal on backbone); SUMO (N terminal on backbone)
  Cloning method: Unknown
  Sequencing primers: 5′ GACCCCTGAAGATTTGGACATGG
Gene/Insert 2
  Gene/Insert name: RagC
  Species: H. sapiens (human)
  Mutation: K84T
  Entrez Gene: RRAGC (a.k.a. GTR2, RAGC, TIB929)
  Promoter: T7
  Cloning method: Unknown
  Sequencing primers: 5′ TTGTACACGGCCGCATAATCG
Terms and licenses: Academic/Nonprofit Terms; Industry Terms: Not Available to Industry
How to cite: pK RagA-RagC(K84T) was a gift from David Sabatini & Kuang Shen (Addgene plasmid # 99708 ; http://n2t.net/addgene:99708 ; RRID:Addgene_99708)
